>Addgene plasmid #63889 | pComb8 | addgene full sequence | sequence record 345380 | Addgene NGS Result
GGTGGCGGCCGCAAATTCTATTTCAAGGAGACAGTCATAATGAAATACCTATTGCCTACGGCAGCCGCTG
GATTGTTATTACTCGCTGCCCAACCAGCCATGGCCCAGGTGAAACTGCTCGAGGTCGACGGTATCGATAA
GCTTGATATCGAATTCCTGCAGCCCGGGGGATCCACTAG
[34 nt withheld, positions 180-213]
A
[121 nt withheld, positions 215-335]
GAATTCTAAACTAGCTAGTCGCCAAGGAGACAGTCATAATGAAATACCTATTGCCTACGGCAGCCGCTGG
ATTGTTATTACTCGCTGCCCAACCAGCCATGGCCGAGCTCGTCAGTTCTAGAGTTAAGCGGCCGCAATCG
AGGGGGGGCCCGGTACCCAATTCGCCCTATAGTGAGTCGTATTACAATTCACTGGCCGTCGTTTTACAAC
GTCGTGACTGGGAAAACCCTGGCGTTACCCAACTTAATCGCCTTGCAGCACATCCCCCTTTCGCCAGCTG
GCGTAATAGCGAAGAGGCCCGCACCGATCGCCCTTCCCAACAGTTGCGCAGCCTGAATGGCGAATGGCAA
ATTGTAAGCGTTAATATTTTGTTAAAATTCGCGTTAAATTTTTGTTAAATCAGCTCATTTTTTAACCAAT
AGGCCGAAATCGGCAAAATCCCTTATAAATCAAAAGAATAGACCGAGATAGGGT
[37 nt withheld, positions 810-846]
AAAGAACGTGGACTCCAACGTCAAAGG
[49 nt withheld, positions 874-922]
T
[91 nt withheld, positions 924-1014]
G
[124 nt withheld, positions 1016-1139]
CAGGTGGCACTTTTCGGGGAAATGTGCGCGGAACCCCTATTTGTTTATTTTTCTAAATACATTCAAATAT
GTATCCGCTCATGAGACAATAACCCTGATAAATGCTTCAATAATATTGAAAAAGGAAGAGTATGAGTATT
CAACATTTCCGTGTCGCCCTTATTCCCTTTTTTGCGGCATTTTGCCTTCCTGTTTTTGCTCACCCAGAAA
CGCTGGTGAAAGTAAAAGATGCTGAAGATCAGTTGGGTGCACGAGTGGGTTACATCGAACTGGATCTCAA
CAGCGGTAAGATCCTTGAGAGTTTTCGCCCCGAAGAACGTTTTCCAATGATGAGCACTTTTAAAGTTCTG
CTATGTGGCGCGGTATTATCCCGTATTGACGCCGGGCAAGAGCAACTCGGTCGCCGCATACACTATTCTC
AGAATGACTTGGTTGAGTACTCACCAGTCACAGAAAAGCATCTTACGGATGGCATGACAGTAAGAGAATT
ATGCAGTGCTGCCATAACCATGAGTGATAACACTGCGGCCAACTTACTTCTGACAACGATCGGAGGACCG
AAGGAGCTAACCGCTTTTTTGCACAACATGGGGGATCATGTAACTCGCCTTGATCGTTGGGAACCGGAGC
TGAATGAAGCCATACCAAACGACGAGCGTGACACCACGATGCCTGTAGCAATGGCAACAACGTTGCGCAA
ACTATTAACTGGCGAACTACTTACTCTAGCTTCCCGGCAACAATTAATAGACTGGATGGAGGCGGATAAA
GTTGCAGGACCACTTCTGCGCTCGGCCCTTCCGGCTGGCTGGTTTATTGCTGATAAATCTGGAGCCGGTG
AGCGTGGGTCTCGCGGTATCATTGCAGCACTGGGGCCAGATGGTAAGCCCTCCCGTATCGTAGTTATCTA
CACGACGGGGAGTCAGGCAACTATGGATGAACGAAATAGACAGATCGCTGAGATAGGTGCCTCACTGATT
AAGCATTGGTAACTGTCAGACCAAGTTTACTCATATATACTTTAGATTGATTTAAAACTTCATTTTTAAT
TTAAAAGGATCTAGGTGAAGATCCTTTTTGATAATCTCATGACCAAAATCCCTTAACGTGAGTTTTCGTT
CCACTGAGCGTCAGACCCCGTAGAAAAGATCAAAGGATCTTCTTGAGATCCTTTTTTTCTGCGCGTAATC
TGCTGCTTGCAAACAAAAAAACCACCGCTACCAGCGGTGGTTTGTTTGCCGGATCAAGAGCTACCAACTC
TTTTTCCGAAGGTAACTGGCTTCAGCAGAGCGCAGATACCAAATACTGTTCTTCTAGTGTAGCCGTAGTT
AGGCCACCACTTCAAGAACTCTGTAGCACCGCCTACATACCTCGCTCTGCTAATCCTGTTACCAGTGGCT
GCTGCCAGTGGCGATAAGTCGTGTCTTACCGGGTTGGACTCAAGACGATAGTTACCGGATAAGGCGCAGC
GGTCGGGCTGAACGGGGGGTTCGTGCACACAGCCCAGCTTGGAGCGAACGACCTACACCGAACTGAGATA
CCTACAGCGTGAGCTATGAGAAAGCGCCACGCTTCCCGAAGGGAGAAAGGCGGACAGGTATCCGGTAAGC
GGCAGGGTCGGAACAGGAGAGCGCACGAGGGAGCTTCCAGGGGGAAACGCCTGGTATCTTTATAGTCCTG
TCGGGTTTCGCCACCTCTGACTTGAGCGTCGATTTTTGTGATGCTCGTCAGGGGGGCGGAGCCTATGGAA
AAACGCCAGCAACGCGGCCTTTTTACGGTTCCTGGCCTTTTGCTGGCCTTTTGCTCACATGTTCTTTCCT
GCGTTATCCCCTGATTCTGTGGATAACCGTATTACCGCCTTTGAGTGAGCTGATACCGCTCGCCGCAGCC
GAACGACCGAGCGCAGCGAGTCAGTGAGCGAGGAAGCGGAAGAGCGCCCAATACGCAAACCGCCTCTCCC
CGCGCGTTGGCCGATTCATTAATGCAGCTGGCACGACAGGTTTCCCGACTGGAAAGCGGGCAGTGAGCGC
AACGCAATTAATGTGAGTTAGCTCACTCATTAGGCACCCCAGGCTTTACACTTTATGCTTCCGGCTCGTA
TGTTGTGTGGAATTGTGAGCGGATAACAATTTCACACAGGAAACAGCTATGACCATGATTACGCCAAGCT
CGAAATTAACCCTCACTAAAGGGAACAAAAGCTGGCCACCGC
Features (pLannotate 1.2.2; 17 found; start..end, strand, type, name):
     40..105     +  CDS            pel1 (fragment): PLY1_PECAS - Also known as pelA. Experimental evidence at protein level: Swiss-Prot protein existence level 1. Involved in maceration and soft-rotting of plant tissue. From Pectobacterium atrosepticum (strain SCRI 1043 / ATCC BAA-672) (Erwinia carotovora subsp. atroseptica).
    118..180     -  misc_feature   MCS (fragment) (sequence partly withheld): pBluescript multiple cloning site
    180..333     +  CDS            M13 gene VIII (fragment) (sequence partly withheld): pVIII; VIII; major coat protein
    374..439     +  CDS            pel1 (fragment): PLY1_PECAS - Also known as pelA. Experimental evidence at protein level: Swiss-Prot protein existence level 1. Involved in maceration and soft-rotting of plant tissue. From Pectobacterium atrosepticum (strain SCRI 1043 / ATCC BAA-672) (Erwinia carotovora subsp. atroseptica).
    473..492     +  misc_feature   MCS (fragment): pBluescript multiple cloning site
    501..519     -  promoter       T7 promoter: promoter for bacteriophage T7 RNA polymerase
    522..679     +  CDS            lacZα (fragment): LacZα fragment of β-galactosidase; lacZ fragment
    711..1139    -  rep_origin     f1 ori (sequence partly withheld): f1 bacteriophage origin of replication; arrow indicates direction of (+) strand synthesis
   1166..1270    +  promoter       AmpR promoter: bla
   1271..2131    +  CDS            AmpR: β-lactamase; bla; confers resistance to ampicillin, carbenicillin, and related antibiotics
   2302..2890    +  rep_origin     ori: high-copy-number ColE1/pMB1/pBR322/pUC origin of replication
   3073..3165    +  CDS            lacI (fragment): lac repressor; lacI; The lac repressor binds to the lac operator to inhibit transcription in E. coli. This inhibition can be relieved by adding lactose or isopropyl-β-D-thiogalactopyranoside (IPTG).
   3178..3199    +  protein_bind   CAP binding site: CAP binding activates transcription in the presence of cAMP. E. coli catabolite activator protein
   3214..3244    +  promoter       lac promoter: promoter for the E. coli lac operon
   3252..3268    +  protein_bind   lac operator: The lac repressor binds to the lac operator to inhibit transcription in E. coli. This inhibition can be relieved by adding lactose or isopropyl-β-D-thiogalactopyranoside (IPTG). lac repressor encoded by lacI
   3313..3331    +  promoter       T3 promoter: promoter for bacteriophage T3 RNA polymerase
   3345..12      +  misc_feature   MCS (fragment) (across the origin): pBluescript multiple cloning site
