[The description below was written by a language model from this plasmid's Addgene catalogue record and pLannotate feature annotations shown in this document.]
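Description:
pComb8 is an empty phagemid backbone derived from pBluescript, designed for displaying combinatorial antibody Fab libraries on filamentous phage through fusion to a modified M13 gene VIII (the major coat protein, pVIII). It is propagated in E. coli from a high-copy ColE1/pUC-type origin and selected with ampicillin via the β-lactamase gene. An f1 origin allows single-stranded packaging into phage particles, which for a phagemid generally depends on helper phage supplying the remaining phage functions. The sequenced record is about 3.35 kb. It retains pBluescript remnants, including T3 and T7 promoters, fragments of the multiple cloning site and partial lacZα and lacI sequences.

Expression is driven by the lac promoter, with its CAP binding site and lac operator, so it is subject to lac repressor control. The feature table shows two short leader-type coding segments, annotated by homology to a pectate lyase and corresponding to the pelB leaders described by the depositor. One lies upstream of a cloning region followed by the gene VIII fragment, and the other precedes a second cloning region.

Heavy-chain fragments are cloned between XhoI and SpeI and expressed fused at their C terminus to pVIII, while light chains go in separately between SacI and XbaI. Both chains are secreted to the periplasm, where they assemble into a Fab anchored by pVIII. This gives multivalent display along the sides of the phage, in contrast to the nearly identical pComb3 vector. Removing the gene VIII segment with SpeI and NheI converts the vector to soluble Fab expression, and some soluble Fab also arises in the periplasm by proteolysis.
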