Addgene plasmid #63889: pComb8
Purpose: (Empty Backbone) For phage display of antibody libraries by fusion to modified geneVIII.
Depositing lab: Carlos Barbas. Depositing organization: Scripps California (The Scripps Research Institute). Publication: Assembly of combinatorial antibody libraries on phage surfaces: the gene III site. Barbas CF 3rd, Kang AS, Lerner RA, Benkovic SJ. Proc Natl Acad Sci U S A. 1991 Sep 15;88(18):7978-82. PubMed 1896445.
Backbone
  Vector backbone: pBluescript
  Backbone size (bp): 3000
  Vector type: Bacterial Expression ; phage display
  Promoter: lacZ
  Tag / fusion protein: geneVIII (C terminal on backbone)
Growth in bacteria
  Bacterial resistance: Ampicillin, 100 μg/mL
  Growth temperature: 37°C
  Growth strain: XL1 Blue
  Copy number: High Copy
Gene/Insert
  Cloning method: Restriction Enzyme
Terms and licenses: Academic/Nonprofit Terms; Industry Terms: Not Available to Industry
Depositor comments: pComb8 is nearly identical to the original pComb3 vector but contains the phage pVIII fusion protein for multi-valent expression along the sides of the phage via fusion with pVIII. It was designed for phage display of Fabs which are cloned into two separate cloning cassettes one chain at a time using SacI/XbaI restriction sites (for the light chain) and XhoI/SpeI restriction sites (for the heavy chain). The heavy chain is expressed fused to the pVIII. Both cassettes have the pelB leader sequence, the light chain and heavy chain-geneVIII fusion product assemble in the periplasm to form the Fab fragment. Soluble Fab can be expressed by removing the gene for the pVIII phage fusion protein by SpeI/NheI digest. Sufficient soluble protein is also found in the periplasmic space as a result of proteolysis.
How to cite: pComb8 was a gift from Carlos Barbas (Addgene plasmid # 63889 ; http://n2t.net/addgene:63889 ; RRID:Addgene_63889)
