>Addgene plasmid #63889 | pComb8 | addgene partial sequence | sequence record 110944 | M13-F20 5'-TGTAAAACGACGGCCAGT-3'
TCGATTGCGGCCGCTTAACTCTAGAACTGACGAGCTCGGCCATGGCTGGTTGGGCAGCGAGTAATAACAA
TCCAGCGGCTGCCGTAGGCAATAGGTATTTCATTATGACTGTCTCCTTGGCGACTAGCTAGTTTAGAATT
C
[121 nt withheld, positions 142-262]
T
[34 nt withheld, positions 264-297]
CTAGTGGATCCCCCGGGCTGCAGGAATTCGATATCAAGCTTATCGATACCGTCGACCTCGAGCAGTTTCA
CCTGGGCCATGGCTGGTTGGGCAGCGAGTAATAACAATCCAGCGGCTGCCGTAGGCAATAGGTATTTCAT
TATGACTGTCTCCTTGAAATAGAATTTGCGGCCGCCACCGCGGTGGCCAGCTTTTGTTCCCTTTAGTGAG
GGTTAATTTCGAGCTTGGCGTAATCATGGTCATAGCTGTTTCCTGTGTGAAATTGTTATCCGCTCACAAT
TCCACACAACATACGAGCCGGAAGCATAAAGTGTAAAGCCTGGGGTGCCTAATGAGTGAGCTAACTCACA
TTAATTGCGTTGCGCTCACTGCCCGCTTTCCAGTCGGGAAACCTGTCGTGCCAGCTGCATTAATGAATCG
GCCAACGCGC
