>Addgene plasmid #63889 | pComb8 | addgene partial sequence | sequence record 110947 | M13-Rev 5'-CAGGAAACAGCTATGACC-3'
GCTGGCCACCGCGGTGGCGGCCGCAAATTCTATTTCAAGGAGACAGTCATAATGAAATACCTATTGCCTA
CGGCAGCCGCTGGATTGTTATTACTCGCTGCCCAACCAGCCATGGCCCAGGTGAAACTGCTCGAGGTCGA
CGGTATCGATAAGCTTGATATCGAATTCCTGCAGCCCGGGGGATCCACTAG
[34 nt withheld, positions 192-225]
A
[121 nt withheld, positions 227-347]
GAATTCTAAACTAGCTAGTCGCCAAGGAGACAGTCATAATGAAATACCTATTGCCTACGGCAGCCGCTGG
ATTGTTATTACTCGCTGCCCAACCAGCCATGGCCGAGCTCGTCAGTTCTAGAGTTAAGCGGCCGCAATCG
AGGGGGGGCCCGGTACCCAATTCGCCCTATAGTGAGTCGTATTACAATTCACTGGCCGTCGTTTTACAAC
GTCGTGACTGGGAAAACCCTGGCGTTACCCAACTTAATCGCCTTGCAGCACATCCCCCTTTCGCCAGCTG
GCGTAATAGCGAAGAGGCCCGCACCGATCGCCCTTCCCAACAGTTGCGCAGCCTGAATGGCG
